>Addgene plasmid #113799 | pDEAF1.2.2-gDNA | depositor full sequence | sequence record 214760 | Full Sequence
AGAGCTAGAAATAGCAAGTTAAAATAAGGCTAGTCCGTTATCAACTTGAAAAAGTGGCACCGAGTCGGTG
CTTTTTTGTTTTAGAGCTAGAAATAGCAAGTTAAAATAAGGCTAGTCCGTTTTTAGCGCGTGCGCCAATT
CTGCAGACAAATGGCTCTAGAGGTACCCGTTACATAACTTACGGTAAATGGCCCGCCTGGCTGACCGCCC
AACGACCCCCGCCCATTGACGTCAATAGTAACGCCAATAGGGACTTTCCATTGACGTCAATGGGTGGAGT
ATTTACGGTAAACTGCCCACTTGGCAGTACATCAAGTGTATCATATGCCAAGTACGCCCCCTATTGACGT
CAATGACGGTAAATGGCCCGCCTGGCATTGTGCCCAGTACATGACCTTATGGGACTTTCCTACTTGGCAG
TACATCTACGTATTAGTCATCGCTATTACCATGGTCGAGGTGAGCCCCACGTTCTGCTTCACTCTCCCCA
TCTCCCCCCCCTCCCCACCCCCAATTTTGTATTTATTTATTTTTTAATTATTTTGTGCAGCGATGGGGGC
GGGGGGGGGGGGGGGGCGCGCGCCAGGCGGGGCGGGGCGGGGCGAGGGGCGGGGCGGGGCGAGGCGGAGA
GGTGCGGCGGCAGCCAATCAGAGCGGCGCGCTCCGAAAGTTTCCTTTTATGGCGAGGCGGCGGCGGCGGC
GGCCCTATAAAAAGCGAAGCGCGCGGCGGGCGGGAGTCGCTGCGACGCTGCCTTCGCCCCGTGCCCCGCT
CCGCCGCCGCCTCGCGCCGCCCGCCCCGGCTCTGACTGACCGCGTTACTCCCACAGGTGAGCGGGCGGGA
CGGCCCTTCTCCTCCGGGCTGTAATTAGCTGAGCAAGAGGTAAGGGTTTAAGGGATGGTTGGTTGGTGGG
GTATTAATGTTTAATTACCTGGAGCACCTGCCTGAAATCACTTTTTTTCAGGTTGGACCGGTGCCACCAT
GGACTATAAGGACCACGACGGAGACTACAAGGATCATGATATTGATTACAAAGACGATGACGATAAGATG
GCCCCAAAGAAGAAGCGGAAGGTCGGTATCCACGGAGTCCCAGCAGCCGACAAGAAGTACAGCATCGGCC
TGGCCATCGGCACCAACTCTGTGGGCTGGGCCGTGATCACCGACGAGTACAAGGTGCCCAGCAAGAAATT
CAAGGTGCTGGGCAACACCGACCGGCACAGCATCAAGAAGAACCTGATCGGAGCCCTGCTGTTCGACAGC
GGCGAAACAGCCGAGGCCACCCGGCTGAAGAGAACCGCCAGAAGAAGATACACCAGACGGAAGAACCGGA
TCTGCTATCTGCAAGAGATCTTCAGCAACGAGATGGCCAAGGTGGACGACAGCTTCTTCCACAGACTGGA
AGAGTCCTTCCTGGTGGAAGAGGATAAGAAGCACGAGCGGCACCCCATCTTCGGCAACATCGTGGACGAG
GTGGCCTACCACGAGAAGTACCCCACCATCTACCACCTGAGAAAGAAACTGGTGGACAGCACCGACAAGG
CCGACCTGCGGCTGATCTATCTGGCCCTGGCCCACATGATCAAGTTCCGGGGCCACTTCCTGATCGAGGG
CGACCTGAACCCCGACAACAGCGACGTGGACAAGCTGTTCATCCAGCTGGTGCAGACCTACAACCAGCTG
TTCGAGGAAAACCCCATCAACGCCAGCGGCGTGGACGCCAAGGCCATCCTGTCTGCCAGACTGAGCAAGA
GCAGACGGCTGGAAAATCTGATCGCCCAGCTGCCCGGCGAGAAGAAGAATGGCCTGTTCGGAAACCTGAT
TGCCCTGAGCCTGGGCCTGACCCCCAACTTCAAGAGCAACTTCGACCTGGCCGAGGATGCCAAACTGCAG
CTGAGCAAGGACACCTACGACGACGACCTGGACAACCTGCTGGCCCAGATCGGCGACCAGTACGCCGACC
TGTTTCTGGCCGCCAAGAACCTGTCCGACGCCATCCTGCTGAGCGACATCCTGAGAGTGAACACCGAGAT
CACCAAGGCCCCCCTGAGCGCCTCTATGATCAAGAGATACGACGAGCACCACCAGGACCTGACCCTGCTG
AAAGCTCTCGTGCGGCAGCAGCTGCCTGAGAAGTACAAAGAGATTTTCTTCGACCAGAGCAAGAACGGCT
ACGCCGGCTACATTGACGGCGGAGCCAGCCAGGAAGAGTTCTACAAGTTCATCAAGCCCATCCTGGAAAA
GATGGACGGCACCGAGGAACTGCTCGTGAAGCTGAACAGAGAGGACCTGCTGCGGAAGCAGCGGACCTTC
GACAACGGCAGCATCCCCCACCAGATCCACCTGGGAGAGCTGCACGCCATTCTGCGGCGGCAGGAAGATT
TTTACCCATTCCTGAAGGACAACCGGGAAAAGATCGAGAAGATCCTGACCTTCCGCATCCCCTACTACGT
GGGCCCTCTGGCCAGGGGAAACAGCAGATTCGCCTGGATGACCAGAAAGAGCGAGGAAACCATCACCCCC
TGGAACTTCGAGGAAGTGGTGGACAAGGGCGCTTCCGCCCAGAGCTTCATCGAGCGGATGACCAACTTCG
ATAAGAACCTGCCCAACGAGAAGGTGCTGCCCAAGCACAGCCTGCTGTACGAGTACTTCACCGTGTATAA
CGAGCTGACCAAAGTGAAATACGTGACCGAGGGAATGAGAAAGCCCGCCTTCCTGAGCGGCGAGCAGAAA
AAGGCCATCGTGGACCTGCTGTTCAAGACCAACCGGAAAGTGACCGTGAAGCAGCTGAAAGAGGACTACT
TCAAGAAAATCGAGTGCTTCGACTCCGTGGAAATCTCCGGCGTGGAAGATCGGTTCAACGCCTCCCTGGG
CACATACCACGATCTGCTGAAAATTATCAAGGACAAGGACTTCCTGGACAATGAGGAAAACGAGGACATT
CTGGAAGATATCGTGCTGACCCTGACACTGTTTGAGGACAGAGAGATGATCGAGGAACGGCTGAAAACCT
ATGCCCACCTGTTCGACGACAAAGTGATGAAGCAGCTGAAGCGGCGGAGATACACCGGCTGGGGCAGGCT
GAGCCGGAAGCTGATCAACGGCATCCGGGACAAGCAGTCCGGCAAGACAATCCTGGATTTCCTGAAGTCC
GACGGCTTCGCCAACAGAAACTTCATGCAGCTGATCCACGACGACAGCCTGACCTTTAAAGAGGACATCC
AGAAAGCCCAGGTGTCCGGCCAGGGCGATAGCCTGCACGAGCACATTGCCAATCTGGCCGGCAGCCCCGC
CATTAAGAAGGGCATCCTGCAGACAGTGAAGGTGGTGGACGAGCTCGTGAAAGTGATGGGCCGGCACAAG
CCCGAGAACATCGTGATCGAAATGGCCAGAGAGAACCAGACCACCCAGAAGGGACAGAAGAACAGCCGCG
AGAGAATGAAGCGGATCGAAGAGGGCATCAAAGAGCTGGGCAGCCAGATCCTGAAAGAACACCCCGTGGA
AAACACCCAGCTGCAGAACGAGAAGCTGTACCTGTACTACCTGCAGAATGGGCGGGATATGTACGTGGAC
CAGGAACTGGACATCAACCGGCTGTCCGACTACGATGTGGACCATATCGTGCCTCAGAGCTTTCTGAAGG
ACGACTCCATCGACAACAAGGTGCTGACCAGAAGCGACAAGAACCGGGGCAAGAGCGACAACGTGCCCTC
CGAAGAGGTCGTGAAGAAGATGAAGAACTACTGGCGGCAGCTGCTGAACGCCAAGCTGATTACCCAGAGA
AAGTTCGACAATCTGACCAAGGCCGAGAGAGGCGGCCTGAGCGAACTGGATAAGGCCGGCTTCATCAAGA
GACAGCTGGTGGAAACCCGGCAGATCACAAAGCACGTGGCACAGATCCTGGACTCCCGGATGAACACTAA
GTACGACGAGAATGACAAGCTGATCCGGGAAGTGAAAGTGATCACCCTGAAGTCCAAGCTGGTGTCCGAT
TTCCGGAAGGATTTCCAGTTTTACAAAGTGCGCGAGATCAACAACTACCACCACGCCCACGACGCCTACC
TGAACGCCGTCGTGGGAACCGCCCTGATCAAAAAGTACCCTAAGCTGGAAAGCGAGTTCGTGTACGGCGA
CTACAAGGTGTACGACGTGCGGAAGATGATCGCCAAGAGCGAGCAGGAAATCGGCAAGGCTACCGCCAAG
TACTTCTTCTACAGCAACATCATGAACTTTTTCAAGACCGAGATTACCCTGGCCAACGGCGAGATCCGGA
AGCGGCCTCTGATCGAGACAAACGGCGAAACCGGGGAGATCGTGTGGGATAAGGGCCGGGATTTTGCCAC
CGTGCGGAAAGTGCTGAGCATGCCCCAAGTGAATATCGTGAAAAAGACCGAGGTGCAGACAGGCGGCTTC
AGCAAAGAGTCTATCCTGCCCAAGAGGAACAGCGATAAGCTGATCGCCAGAAAGAAGGACTGGGACCCTA
AGAAGTACGGCGGCTTCGACAGCCCCACCGTGGCCTATTCTGTGCTGGTGGTGGCCAAAGTGGAAAAGGG
CAAGTCCAAGAAACTGAAGAGTGTGAAAGAGCTGCTGGGGATCACCATCATGGAAAGAAGCAGCTTCGAG
AAGAATCCCATCGACTTTCTGGAAGCCAAGGGCTACAAAGAAGTGAAAAAGGACCTGATCATCAAGCTGC
CTAAGTACTCCCTGTTCGAGCTGGAAAACGGCCGGAAGAGAATGCTGGCCTCTGCCGGCGAACTGCAGAA
GGGAAACGAACTGGCCCTGCCCTCCAAATATGTGAACTTCCTGTACCTGGCCAGCCACTATGAGAAGCTG
AAGGGCTCCCCCGAGGATAATGAGCAGAAACAGCTGTTTGTGGAACAGCACAAGCACTACCTGGACGAGA
TCATCGAGCAGATCAGCGAGTTCTCCAAGAGAGTGATCCTGGCCGACGCTAATCTGGACAAAGTGCTGTC
CGCCTACAACAAGCACCGGGATAAGCCCATCAGAGAGCAGGCCGAGAATATCATCCACCTGTTTACCCTG
ACCAATCTGGGAGCCCCTGCCGCCTTCAAGTACTTTGACACCACCATCGACCGGAAGAGGTACACCAGCA
CCAAAGAGGTGCTGGACGCCACCCTGATCCACCAGAGCATCACCGGCCTGTACGAGACACGGATCGACCT
GTCTCAGCTGGGAGGCGACAAAAGGCCGGCGGCCACGAAAAAGGCCGGCCAGGCAAAAAAGAAAAAGGAA
TTCGGCAGTGGAGAGGGCAGAGGAAGTCTGCTAACATGCGGTGACGTCGAGGAGAATCCTGGCCCAATGA
CCGAGTACAAGCCCACGGTGCGCCTCGCCACCCGCGACGACGTCCCCAGGGCCGTACGCACCCTCGCCGC
CGCGTTCGCCGACTACCCCGCCACGCGCCACACCGTCGATCCGGACCGCCACATCGAGCGGGTCACCGAG
CTGCAAGAACTCTTCCTCACGCGCGTCGGGCTCGACATCGGCAAGGTGTGGGTCGCGGACGACGGCGCCG
CGGTGGCGGTCTGGACCACGCCGGAGAGCGTCGAAGCGGGGGCGGTGTTCGCCGAGATCGGCCCGCGCAT
GGCCGAGTTGAGCGGTTCCCGGCTGGCCGCGCAGCAACAGATGGAAGGCCTCCTGGCGCCGCACCGGCCC
AAGGAGCCCGCGTGGTTCCTGGCCACCGTCGGAGTCTCGCCCGACCACCAGGGCAAGGGTCTGGGCAGCG
CCGTCGTGCTCCCCGGAGTGGAGGCGGCCGAGCGCGCCGGGGTGCCCGCCTTCCTGGAGACCTCCGCGCC
CCGCAACCTCCCCTTCTACGAGCGGCTCGGCTTCACCGTCACCGCCGACGTCGAGGTGCCCGAAGGACCG
CGCACCTGGTGCATGACCCGCAAGCCCGGTGCCTGAGAATTCTAACTAGAGCTCGCTGATCAGCCTCGAC
TGTGCCTTCTAGTTGCCAGCCATCTGTTGTTTGCCCCTCCCCCGTGCCTTCCTTGACCCTGGAAGGTGCC
ACTCCCACTGTCCTTTCCTAATAAAATGAGGAAATTGCATCGCATTGTCTGAGTAGGTGTCATTCTATTC
TGGGGGGTGGGGTGGGGCAGGACAGCAAGGGGGAGGATTGGGAAGAGAATAGCAGGCATGCTGGGGAGCG
GCCGCAGGAACCCCTAGTGATGGAGTTGGCCACTCCCTCTCTGCGCGCTCGCTCGCTCACTGAGGCCGGG
CGACCAAAGGTCGCCCGACGCCCGGGCTTTGCCCGGGCGGCCTCAGTGAGCGAGCGAGCGCGCAGCTGCC
TGCAGGGGCGCCTGATGCGGTATTTTCTCCTTACGCATCTGTGCGGTATTTCACACCGCATA
[142 nt withheld, positions 6363-6504]
C
[141 nt withheld, positions 6506-6646]
CCTTTGACGTTGGAGTCCACGTTCTTT
[37 nt withheld, positions 6674-6710]
ACCCTATCTCGGGCTATTCTTTTGATTTATAAGGGATTTTGCCGATTTCGGCCTATTGGTTAAAAAATGA
GCTGATTTAACAAAAATTTAACGCGAATTTTAACAAAATATTAACGTTTACAATTTTATGGTGCACTCTC
AGTACAATCTGCTCTGATGCCGCATAGTTAAGCCAGCCCCGACACCCGCCAACACCCGCTGACGCGCCCT
GACGGGCTTGTCTGCTCCCGGCATCCGCTTACAGACAAGCTGTGACCGTCTCCGGGAGCTGCATGTGTCA
GAGGTTTTCACCGTCATCACCGAAACGCGCGAGACGAAAGGGCCTCGTGATACGCCTATTTTTATAGGTT
AATGTCATGATAATAATGGTTTCTTAGACGTCAGGTGGCACTTTTCGGGGAAATGTGCGCGGAACCCCTA
TTTGTTTATTTTTCTAAATACATTCAAATATGTATCCGCTCATGAGACAATAACCCTGATAAATGCTTCA
ATAATATTGAAAAAGGAAGAGTATGAGTATTCAACATTTCCGTGTCGCCCTTATTCCCTTTTTTGCGGCA
TTTTGCCTTCCTGTTTTTGCTCACCCAGAAACGCTGGTGAAAGTAAAAGATGCTGAAGATCAGTTGGGTG
CACGAGTGGGTTACATCGAACTGGATCTCAACAGCGGTAAGATCCTTGAGAGTTTTCGCCCCGAAGAACG
TTTTCCAATGATGAGCACTTTTAAAGTTCTGCTATGTGGCGCGGTATTATCCCGTATTGACGCCGGGCAA
GAGCAACTCGGTCGCCGCATACACTATTCTCAGAATGACTTGGTTGAGTACTCACCAGTCACAGAAAAGC
ATCTTACGGATGGCATGACAGTAAGAGAATTATGCAGTGCTGCCATAACCATGAGTGATAACACTGCGGC
CAACTTACTTCTGACAACGATCGGAGGACCGAAGGAGCTAACCGCTTTTTTGCACAACATGGGGGATCAT
GTAACTCGCCTTGATCGTTGGGAACCGGAGCTGAATGAAGCCATACCAAACGACGAGCGTGACACCACGA
TGCCTGTAGCAATGGCAACAACGTTGCGCAAACTATTAACTGGCGAACTACTTACTCTAGCTTCCCGGCA
ACAATTAATAGACTGGATGGAGGCGGATAAAGTTGCAGGACCACTTCTGCGCTCGGCCCTTCCGGCTGGC
TGGTTTATTGCTGATAAATCTGGAGCCGGTGAGCGTGGAAGCCGCGGTATCATTGCAGCACTGGGGCCAG
ATGGTAAGCCCTCCCGTATCGTAGTTATCTACACGACGGGGAGTCAGGCAACTATGGATGAACGAAATAG
ACAGATCGCTGAGATAGGTGCCTCACTGATTAAGCATTGGTAACTGTCAGACCAAGTTTACTCATATATA
CTTTAGATTGATTTAAAACTTCATTTTTAATTTAAAAGGATCTAGGTGAAGATCCTTTTTGATAATCTCA
TGACCAAAATCCCTTAACGTGAGTTTTCGTTCCACTGAGCGTCAGACCCCGTAGAAAAGATCAAAGGATC
TTCTTGAGATCCTTTTTTTCTGCGCGTAATCTGCTGCTTGCAAACAAAAAAACCACCGCTACCAGCGGTG
GTTTGTTTGCCGGATCAAGAGCTACCAACTCTTTTTCCGAAGGTAACTGGCTTCAGCAGAGCGCAGATAC
CAAATACTGTCCTTCTAGTGTAGCCGTAGTTAGGCCACCACTTCAAGAACTCTGTAGCACCGCCTACATA
CCTCGCTCTGCTAATCCTGTTACCAGTGGCTGCTGCCAGTGGCGATAAGTCGTGTCTTACCGGGTTGGAC
TCAAGACGATAGTTACCGGATAAGGCGCAGCGGTCGGGCTGAACGGGGGGTTCGTGCACACAGCCCAGCT
TGGAGCGAACGACCTACACCGAACTGAGATACCTACAGCGTGAGCTATGAGAAAGCGCCACGCTTCCCGA
AGGGAGAAAGGCGGACAGGTATCCGGTAAGCGGCAGGGTCGGAACAGGAGAGCGCACGAGGGAGCTTCCA
GGGGGAAACGCCTGGTATCTTTATAGTCCTGTCGGGTTTCGCCACCTCTGACTTGAGCGTCGATTTTTGT
GATGCTCGTCAGGGGGGCGGAGCCTATGGAAAAACGCCAGCAACGCGGCCTTTTTACGGTTCCTGGCCTT
TTGCTGGCCTTTTGCTCACATGTGAGGGCCTATTTCCCATGATTCCTTCATATTTGCATATACGATACAA
GGCTGTTAGAGAGATAATTGGAATTAATTTGACTGTAAACACAAAGATATTAGTACAAAATACGTGACGT
AGAAAGTAATAATTTCTTGGGTAGTTTGCAGTTTTAAAATTATGTTTTAAAATGGACTATCATATGCTTA
CCGTAACTTGAAAGTATTTCGATTTCTTGGCTTTATATATCTTGTGGAAAGGACGAAACACCGAGGCTCC
ATCGGCCGCCCTGTTT
Features (pLannotate 1.2.2; 19 found; start..end, strand, type, name):
     78..121     +  misc_RNA       gRNA scaffold (fragment): guide RNA scaffold for the Streptococcus pyogenes CRISPR/Cas9 system
    168..453     +  enhancer       CMV enhancer: human cytomegalovirus immediate early enhancer; contains an 18-bp deletion relative to the standard CMV enhancer
    455..732     +  promoter       chicken β-actin promoter: No description available
    733..961     +  intron         hybrid intron: hybrid between chicken β-actin (CBA) and minute virus of mice (MMV) introns (Gray et al., 2011)
   1099..2700    +  CDS            dCas9(N): N-terminal portion of catalytically inactive Streptococcus pyogenes dCas9 carrying the D10A mutation (Zetsche et al., 2015)
   2701..5199    +  CDS            Cas9(C): C-terminal portion of Streptococcus pyogenes Cas9 (Zetsche et al., 2015)
   5200..5247    +  CDS            nucleoplasmin NLS: bipartite nuclear localization signal from nucleoplasmin
   5317..5916    +  CDS            PuroR (fragment): puromycin N-acetyltransferase; pac from Streptomyces; confers resistance to puromycin
   5950..6061    +  polyA_signal   bGH poly(A) signal: bovine growth hormone polyadenylation signal
   6166..6306    +  repeat_region  AAV2 ITR: inverted terminal repeat of adeno-associated virus serotype 2 inverted
   6311..6362    -  misc_feature   bom (fragment): basis of mobility region from pBR322
   6381..6761    +  rep_origin     M13 ori (sequence partly withheld): M13 bacteriophage origin of replication; arrow indicates direction of (+) strand synthesis
   6837..6886    -  misc_feature   bom (fragment): basis of mobility region from pBR322
   6988..7023    -  CDS            rop (fragment): Rop protein, which maintains plasmids at low copy number; rop
   7118..7222    +  promoter       AmpR promoter: bla
   7223..8083    +  CDS            AmpR: β-lactamase; bla; confers resistance to ampicillin, carbenicillin, and related antibiotics
   8254..8842    +  rep_origin     ori: high-copy-number ColE1/pMB1/pBR322/pUC origin of replication
   8904..9144    +  promoter       U6 promoter: RNA polymerase III promoter for human U6 snRNA
   9174..71      +  misc_RNA       gRNA scaffold (across the origin): guide RNA scaffold for the Streptococcus pyogenes CRISPR/Cas9 system
