>Addgene plasmid #113799 | pDEAF1.2.2-gDNA | addgene full sequence | sequence record 230651 | Addgene NGS Result
AGAGCTAGAAATAGCAAGTTAAAATAAGGCTAGTCCGTTATCAACTTGAAAAAGTGGCACCGAGTCGGTG
CTTTTTTGTTTTAGAGCTAGAAATAGCAAGTTAAAATAAGGCTAGTCCGTTTTTAGCGCGTGCGCCAATT
CTGCAGACAAATGGCTCTAGAGGTACCCGTTACATAACTTACGGTAAATGGCCCGCCTGGCTGACCGCCC
AACGACCCCCGCCCATTGACGTCAATAGTAACGCCAATAGGGACTTTCCATTGACGTCAATGGGTGGAGT
ATTTACGGTAAACTGCCCACTTGGCAGTACATCAAGTGTATCATATGCCAAGTACGCCCCCTATTGACGT
CAATGACGGTAAATGGCCCGCCTGGCATTGTGCCCAGTACATGACCTTATGGGACTTTCCTACTTGGCAG
TACATCTACGTATTAGTCATCGCTATTACCATGGTCGAGGTGAGCCCCACGTTCTGCTTCACTCTCCCCA
TCTCCCCCCCCTCCCCACCCCCAATTTTGTATTTATTTATTTTTTAATTATTTTGTGCAGCGATGGGGGC
GGGGGGGGGGGGGGCGCGCGCCMGGCGGGGCGGGGCGGGGCGAGGGGCGGGGCGGGGCGAGGCGGAGAGG
TGCGGCGGCAGCCAATCAGAGCGGCGCGCTCCGAAAGTTTCCTTTTATGGCGAGGCGGCGGCGGCGGCGG
CCCTATAAAAAGCGAAGCGCGCGGCGGGCGGGAGTCGCTGCGCGCTGCCTTCGCCCCGTGCCCCGCTCCG
CCGCCGCCTCGCGCCGCCCGCCCCGGCTCTGACTGACCGCGTTACTCCCACAGGTGAGCGGGCGGGACGG
CCCTTCTCCTCCGGGCTGTAATTAGCTGAGCAAGAGGTAAGGGTTTAAGGGATGGTTGGTTGGTGGGGTA
TTAATGTTTAATTACCTGGAGCACCTGCCTGAAATCACTTTTTTTCAGGTTGGACCGGTGCCACCATGGA
CTATAAGGACCACGACGGAGACTACAAGGATCATGATATTGATTACAAAGACGATGACGATAAGATGGCC
CCAAAGAAGAAGCGGAAGGTCGGTATCCACGGAGTCCCAGCAGCCGACAAGAAGTACAGCATCGGCCTGG
CCATCGGCACCAACTCTGTGGGCTGGGCCGTGATCACCGACGAGTACAAGGTGCCCAGCAAGAAATTCAA
GGTGCTGGGCAACACCGACCGGCACAGCATCAAGAAGAACCTGATCGGAGCCCTGCTGTTCGACAGCGGC
GAAACAGCCGAGGCCACCCGGCTGAAGAGAACCGCCAGAAGAAGATACACCAGACGGAAGAACCGGATCT
GCTATCTGCAAGAGATCTTCAGCAACGAGATGGCCAAGGTGGACGACAGCTTCTTCCACAGACTGGAAGA
GTCCTTCCTGGTGGAAGAGGATAAGAAGCACGAGCGGCACCCCATCTTCGGCAACATCGTGGACGAGGTG
GCCTACCACGAGAAGTACCCCACCATCTACCACCTGAGAAAGAAACTGGTGGACAGCACCGACAAGGCCG
ACCTGCGGCTGATCTATCTGGCCCTGGCCCACATGATCAAGTTCCGGGGCCACTTCCTGATCGAGGGCGA
CCTGAACCCCGACAACAGCGACGTGGACAAGCTGTTCATCCAGCTGGTGCAGACCTACAACCAGCTGTTC
GAGGAAAACCCCATCAACGCCAGCGGCGTGGACGCCAAGGCCATCCTGTCTGCCAGACTGAGCAAGAGCA
GACGGCTGGAAAATCTGATCGCCCAGCTGCCCGGCGAGAAGAAGAATGGCCTGTTCGGCAACCTGATTGC
CCTGAGCCTGGGCCTGACCCCCAACTTCAAGAGCAACTTCGACCTGGCCGAGGATGCCAAACTGCAGCTG
AGCAAGGACACCTACGACGACGACCTGGACAACCTGCTGGCCCAGATCGGCGACCAGTACGCCGACCTGT
TTCTGGCCGCCAAGAACCTGTCCGACGCCATCCTGCTGAGCGACATCCTGAGAGTGAACACCGAGATCAC
CAAGGCCCCCCTGAGCGCCTCTATGATCAAGAGATACGACGAGCACCACCAGGACCTGACCCTGCTGAAA
GCTCTCGTGCGGCAGCAGCTGCCTGAGAAGTACAAAGAGATTTTCTTCGACCAGAGCAAGAACGGCTACG
CCGGCTACATTGACGGCGGAGCCAGCCAGGAAGAGTTCTACAAGTTCATCAAGCCCATCCTGGAAAAGAT
GGACGGCACCGAGGAACTGCTCGTGAAGCTGAACAGAGAGGACCTGCTGCGGAAGCAGCGGACCTTCGAC
AACGGCAGCATCCCCCACCAGATCCACCTGGGAGAGCTGCACGCCATTCTGCGGCGGCAGGAAGATTTTT
ACCCATTCCTGAAGGACAACCGGGAAAAGATCGAGAAGATCCTGACCTTCCGCATCCCCTACTACGTGGG
CCCTCTGGCCAGGGGAAACAGCAGATTCGCCTGGATGACCAGAAAGAGCGAGGAAACCATCACCCCCTGG
AACTTCGAGGAAGTGGTGGACAAGGGCGCTTCCGCCCAGAGCTTCATCGAGCGGATGACCAACTTCGATA
AGAACCTGCCCAACGAGAAGGTGCTGCCCAAGCACAGCCTGCTGTACGAGTACTTCACCGTGTATAACGA
GCTGACCAAAGTGAAATACGTGACCGAGGGAATGAGAAAGCCCGCCTTCCTGAGCGGCGAGCAGAAAAAG
GCCATCGTGGACCTGCTGTTCAAGACCAACCGGAAAGTGACCGTGAAGCAGCTGAAAGAGGACTACTTCA
AGAAAATCGAGTGCTTCGACTCCGTGGAAATCTCCGGCGTGGAAGATCGGTTCAACGCCTCCCTGGGCAC
ATACCACGATCTGCTGAAAATTATCAAGGACAAGGACTTCCTGGACAATGAGGAAAACGAGGACATTCTG
GAAGATATCGTGCTGACCCTGACACTGTTTGAGGACAGAGAGATGATCGAGGAACGGCTGAAAACCTATG
CCCACCTGTTCGACGACAAAGTGATGAAGCAGCTGAAGCGGCGGAGATACACCGGCTGGGGCAGGCTGAG
CCGGAAGCTGATCAACGGCATCCGGGACAAGCAGTCCGGCAAGACAATCCTGGATTTCCTGAAGTCCGAC
GGCTTCGCCAACAGAAACTTCATGCAGCTGATCCACGACGACAGCCTGACCTTTAAAGAGGACATCCAGA
AAGCCCAGGTGTCCGGCCAGGGCGATAGCCTGCACGAGCACATTGCCAATCTGGCCGGCAGCCCCGCCAT
TAAGAAGGGCATCCTGCAGACAGTGAAGGTGGTGGACGAGCTCGTGAAAGTGATGGGCCGGCACAAGCCC
GAGAACATCGTGATCGAAATGGCCAGAGAGAACCAGACCACCCAGAAGGGACAGAAGAACAGCCGCGAGA
GAATGAAGCGGATCGAAGAGGGCATCAAAGAGCTGGGCAGCCAGATCCTGAAAGAACACCCCGTGGAAAA
CACCCAGCTGCAGAACGAGAAGCTGTACCTGTACTACCTGCAGAATGGGCGGGATATGTACGTGGACCAG
GAACTGGACATCAACCGGCTGTCCGACTACGATGTGGACCATATCGTGCCTCAGAGCTTTCTGAAGGACG
ACTCCATCGACAACAAGGTGCTGACCAGAAGCGACAAGAACCGGGGCAAGAGCGACAACGTGCCCTCCGA
AGAGGTCGTGAAGAAGATGAAGAACTACTGGCGGCAGCTGCTGAACGCCAAGCTGATTACCCAGAGAAAG
TTCGACAATCTGACCAAGGCCGAGAGAGGCGGCCTGAGCGAACTGGATAAGGCCGGCTTCATCAAGAGAC
AGCTGGTGGAAACCCGGCAGATCACAAAGCACGTGGCACAGATCCTGGACTCCCGGATGAACACTAAGTA
CGACGAGAATGACAAGCTGATCCGGGAAGTGAAAGTGATCACCCTGAAGTCCAAGCTGGTGTCCGATTTC
CGGAAGGATTTCCAGTTTTACAAAGTGCGCGAGATCAACAACTACCACCACGCCCACGACGCCTACCTGA
ACGCCGTCGTGGGAACCGCCCTGATCAAAAAGTACCCTAAGCTGGAAAGCGAGTTCGTGTACGGCGACTA
CAAGGTGTACGACGTGCGGAAGATGATCGCCAAGAGCGAGCAGGAAATCGGCAAGGCTACCGCCAAGTAC
TTCTTCTACAGCAACATCATGAACTTTTTCAAGACCGAGATTACCCTGGCCAACGGCGAGATCCGGAAGC
GGCCTCTGATCGAGACAAACGGCGAAACCGGGGAGATCGTGTGGGATAAGGGCCGGGATTTTGCCACCGT
GCGGAAAGTGCTGAGCATGCCCCAAGTGAATATCGTGAAAAAGACCGAGGTGCAGACAGGCGGCTTCAGC
AAAGAGTCTATCCTGCCCAAGAGGAACAGCGATAAGCTGATCGCCAGAAAGAAGGACTGGGACCCTAAGA
AGTACGGCGGCTTCGACAGCCCCACCGTGGCCTATTCTGTGCTGGTGGTGGCCAAAGTGGAAAAGGGCAA
GTCCAAGAAACTGAAGAGTGTGAAAGAGCTGCTGGGGATCACCATCATGGAAAGAAGCAGCTTCGAGAAG
AATCCCATCGACTTTCTGGAAGCCAAGGGCTACAAAGAAGTGAAAAAGGACCTGATCATCAAGCTGCCTA
AGTACTCCCTGTTCGAGCTGGAAAACGGCCGGAAGAGAATGCTGGCCTCTGCCGGCGAACTGCAGAAGGG
AAACGAACTGGCCCTGCCCTCCAAATATGTGAACTTCCTGTACCTGGCCAGCCACTATGAGAAGCTGAAG
GGCTCCCCCGAGGATAATGAGCAGAAACAGCTGTTTGTGGAACAGCACAAGCACTACCTGGACGAGATCA
TCGAGCAGATCAGCGAGTTCTCCAAGAGAGTGATCCTGGCCGACGCTAATCTGGACAAAGTGCTGTCCGC
CTACAACAAGCACCGGGATAAGCCCATCAGAGAGCAGGCCGAGAATATCATCCACCTGTTTACCCTGACC
AATCTGGGAGCCCCTGCCGCCTTCAAGTACTTTGACACCACCATCGACCGGAAGAGGTACACCAGCACCA
AAGAGGTGCTGGACGCCACCCTGATCCACCAGAGCATCACCGGCCTGTACGAGACACGGATCGACCTGTC
TCAGCTGGGAGGCGACAAAAGGCCGGCGGCCACGAAAAAGGCCGGCCAGGCAAAAAAGAAAAAGGAATTC
GGCAGTGGAGAGGGCAGAGGAAGTCTGCTAACATGCGGTGACGTCGAGGAGAATCCTGGCCCAATGACCG
AGTACAAGCCCACGGTGCGCCTCGCCACCCGCGACGACGTCCCCAGGGCCGTACGCACCCTCGCCGCCGC
GTTCGCCGACTACCCCGCCACGCGCCACACCGTCGATCCGGACCGCCACATCGAGCGGGTCACCGAGCTG
CAAGAACTCTTCCTCACGCGCGTCGGGCTCGACATCGGCAAGGTGTGGGTCGCGGACGACGGCGCCGCGG
TGGCGGTCTGGACCACGCCGGAGAGCGTCGAAGCGGGGGCGGTGTTCGCCGAGATCGGCCCGCGCATGGC
CGAGTTGAGCGGTTCCCGGCTGGCCGCGCAGCAACAGATGGAAGGCCTCCTGGCGCCGCACCGGCCCAAG
GAGCCCGCGTGGTTCCTGGCCACCGTCGGAGTCTCGCCCGACCACCAGGGCAAGGGTCTGGGCAGCGCCG
TCGTGCTCCCCGGAGTGGAGGCGGCCGAGCGCGCCGGGGTGCCCGCCTTCCTGGAGACCTCCGCGCCCCG
CAACCTCCCCTTCTACGAGCGGCTCGGCTTCACCGTCACCGCCGACGTCGAGGTGCCCGAAGGACCGCGC
ACCTGGTGCATGACCCGCAAGCCCGGTGCCTGAGAATTCTAACTAGAGCTCGCTGATCAGCCTCGACTGT
GCCTTCTAGTTGCCAGCCATCTGTTGTTTGCCCCTCCCCCGTGCCTTCCTTGACCCTGGAAGGTGCCACT
CCCACTGTCCTTTCCTAATAAAATGAGGAAATTGCATCGCATTGTCTGAGTAGGTGTCATTCTATTCTGG
GGGGTGGGGTGGGGCAGGACAGCAAGGGGGAGGATTGGGAAGAGAATAGCAGGCATGCTGGGGAGCGGCC
GCAGGAACCCCTAGTGATGGAGTTGGCCACTCCCTCTCTGCGCGCTCGCTCGCTCACTGAGGCCGGGCGA
CCAAAGGTCGCCCGACGCCCGGGCTTTGCCCGGGCGGCCTCAGTGAGCGAGCGAGCGCGCAGCTGCCTGC
AGGGGCGCCTGATGCGGTATTTTCTCCTTACGCATCTGTGCGGTATTTCACACCGCATA
[95 nt withheld, positions 6360-6454]
T
[46 nt withheld, positions 6456-6501]
C
[141 nt withheld, positions 6503-6643]
CCTTTGACGTTGGAGTCCACGTTCTTT
[37 nt withheld, positions 6671-6707]
ACTCTATCTCGGGCTATTCTTTTGATTTATAAGGGATTTTGCCGATTTCGGTCTATTGGTTAAAAAATGA
GCTGATTTAACAAAAATTTAACGCGAATTTTAACAAAATATTAACGTTTACAATTTTATGGTGCACTCTC
AGTACAATCTGCTCTGATGCCGCATAGTTAAGCCAGCCCCGACACCCGCCAACACCCGCTGACGCGCCCT
GACGGGCTTGTCTGCTCCCGGCATCCGCTTACAGACAAGCTGTGACCGTCTCCGGGAGCTGCATGTGTCA
GAGGTTTTCACCGTCATCACCGAAACGCGCGAGACGAAAGGGCCTCGTGATACGCCTATTTTTATAGGTT
AATGTCATGATAATAATGGTTTCTTAGACGTCAGGTGGCACTTTTCGGGGAAATGTGCGCGGAACCCCTA
TTTGTTTATTTTTCTAAATACATTCAAATATGTATCCGCTCATGAGACAATAACCCTGATAAATGCTTCA
ATAATATTGAAAAAGGAAGAGTATGAGTATTCAACATTTCCGTGTCGCCCTTATTCCCTTTTTTGCGGCA
TTTTGCCTTCCTGTTTTTGCTCACCCAGAAACGCTGGTGAAAGTAAAAGATGCTGAAGATCAGTTGGGTG
CACGAGTGGGTTACATCGAACTGGATCTCAACAGCGGTAAGATCCTTGAGAGTTTTCGCCCCGAAGAACG
TTTTCCAATGATGAGCACTTTTAAAGTTCTGCTATGTGGCGCGGTATTATCCCGTATTGACGCCGGGCAA
GAGCAACTCGGTCGCCGCATACACTATTCTCAGAATGACTTGGTTGAGTACTCACCAGTCACAGAAAAGC
ATCTTACGGATGGCATGACAGTAAGAGAATTATGCAGTGCTGCCATAACCATGAGTGATAACACTGCGGC
CAACTTACTTCTGACAACGATCGGAGGACCGAAGGAGCTAACCGCTTTTTTGCACAACATGGGGGATCAT
GTAACTCGCCTTGATCGTTGGGAACCGGAGCTGAATGAAGCCATACCAAACGACGAGCGTGACACCACGA
TGCCTGTAGCAATGGCAACAACGTTGCGCAAACTATTAACTGGCGAACTACTTACTCTAGCTTCCCGGCA
ACAATTAATAGACTGGATGGAGGCGGATAAAGTTGCAGGACCACTTCTGCGCTCGGCCCTTCCGGCTGGC
TGGTTTATTGCTGATAAATCTGGAGCCGGTGAGCGTGGAAGCCGCGGTATCATTGCAGCACTGGGGCCAG
ATGGTAAGCCCTCCCGTATCGTAGTTATCTACACGACGGGGAGTCAGGCAACTATGGATGAACGAAATAG
ACAGATCGCTGAGATAGGTGCCTCACTGATTAAGCATTGGTAACTGTCAGACCAAGTTTACTCATATATA
CTTTAGATTGATTTAAAACTTCATTTTTAATTTAAAAGGATCTAGGTGAAGATCCTTTTTGATAATCTCA
TGACCAAAATCCCTTAACGTGAGTTTTCGTTCCACTGAGCGTCAGACCCCGTAGAAAAGATCAAAGGATC
TTCTTGAGATCCTTTTTTTCTGCGCGTAATCTGCTGCTTGCAAACAAAAAAACCACCGCTACCAGCGGTG
GTTTGTTTGCCGGATCAAGAGCTACCAACTCTTTTTCCGAAGGTAACTGGCTTCAGCAGAGCGCAGATAC
CAAATACTGTTCTTCTAGTGTAGCCGTAGTTAGGCCACCACTTCAAGAACTCTGTAGCACCGCCTACATA
CCTCGCTCTGCTAATCCTGTTACCAGTGGCTGCTGCCAGTGGCGATAAGTCGTGTCTTACCGGGTTGGAC
TCAAGACGATAGTTACCGGATAAGGCGCAGCGGTCGGGCTGAACGGGGGGTTCGTGCACACAGCCCAGCT
TGGAGCGAACGACCTACACCGAACTGAGATACCTACAGCGTGAGCTATGAGAAAGCGCCACGCTTCCCGA
AGGGAGAAAGGCGGACAGGTATCCGGTAAGCGGCAGGGTCGGAACAGGAGAGCGCACGAGGGAGCTTCCA
GGGGGAAACGCCTGGTATCTTTATAGTCCTGTCGGGTTTCGCCACCTCTGACTTGAGCGTCGATTTTTGT
GATGCTCGTCAGGGGGGCGGAGCCTATGGAAAAACGCCAGCAACGCGGCCTTTTTACGGTTCCTGGCCTT
TTGCTGGCCTTTTGCTCACATGTGAGGGCCTATTTCCCATGATTCCTTCATATTTGCATATACGATACAA
GGCTGTTAGAGAGATAATTGGAATTAATTTGACTGTAAACACAAAGATATTAGTACAAAATACGTGACGT
AGAAAGTAATAATTTCTTGGGTAGTTTGCAGTTTTAAAATTATGTTTTAAAATGGACTATCATATGCTTA
CCGTAACTTGAAAGTATTTCGATTTCTTGGCTTTATATATCTTGTGGAAAGGACGAAACACCGGAGGCTC
CATCGGCCGCCCTGTTTT
Features (pLannotate 1.2.2; 19 found; start..end, strand, type, name):
     78..121     +  misc_RNA       gRNA scaffold (fragment): guide RNA scaffold for the Streptococcus pyogenes CRISPR/Cas9 system
    168..453     +  enhancer       CMV enhancer: human cytomegalovirus immediate early enhancer; contains an 18-bp deletion relative to the standard CMV enhancer
    455..730     +  promoter       chicken β-actin promoter: No description available
    731..958     +  intron         hybrid intron: hybrid between chicken β-actin (CBA) and minute virus of mice (MMV) introns (Gray et al., 2011)
   1096..2811    +  CDS            Cas9(N): N-terminal portion of Streptococcus pyogenes Cas9 (Zetsche et al., 2015)
   2698..5196    +  CDS            Cas9(C): C-terminal portion of Streptococcus pyogenes Cas9 (Zetsche et al., 2015)
   5197..5244    +  CDS            nucleoplasmin NLS: bipartite nuclear localization signal from nucleoplasmin
   5314..5913    +  CDS            PuroR (fragment): puromycin N-acetyltransferase; pac from Streptomyces; confers resistance to puromycin
   5947..6058    +  polyA_signal   bGH poly(A) signal: bovine growth hormone polyadenylation signal
   6163..6303    +  repeat_region  AAV2 ITR: inverted terminal repeat of adeno-associated virus serotype 2 inverted
   6308..6359    -  misc_feature   bom (fragment): basis of mobility region from pBR322
   6378..6833    +  rep_origin     f1 ori (sequence partly withheld): f1 bacteriophage origin of replication; arrow indicates direction of (+) strand synthesis
   6834..6883    -  misc_feature   bom (fragment): basis of mobility region from pBR322
   6985..7020    -  CDS            rop (fragment): Rop protein, which maintains plasmids at low copy number; rop
   7115..7219    +  promoter       AmpR promoter: bla
   7220..8080    +  CDS            AmpR: β-lactamase; bla; confers resistance to ampicillin, carbenicillin, and related antibiotics
   8251..8839    +  rep_origin     ori: high-copy-number ColE1/pMB1/pBR322/pUC origin of replication
   8901..9141    +  promoter       U6 promoter: RNA polymerase III promoter for human U6 snRNA
   9171..71      +  misc_RNA       gRNA scaffold (across the origin): guide RNA scaffold for the Streptococcus pyogenes CRISPR/Cas9 system
