[The description below was written by a language model from this plasmid's Addgene catalogue record and pLannotate feature annotations shown in this document.]
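Description:
pDEAF1.2.2-gDNA is a mammalian-expression CRISPR plasmid built on the pX462 backbone. It delivers both the Streptococcus pyogenes Cas9 D10A nickase and a single guide RNA directed against the human transcription factor gene DEAF1. The 20-nucleotide guide was cloned between the two BbsI sites of the backbone, which were destroyed in the process. It sits downstream of the human U6 RNA polymerase III promoter and directly upstream of the S. pyogenes gRNA scaffold; the PAM is not part of the plasmid.

The nickase is expressed from a separate Pol II unit made up of a CMV enhancer, chicken β-actin promoter and hybrid intron. The Cas9 coding sequence is followed by a nucleoplasmin bipartite nuclear localization signal, a puromycin N-acetyltransferase coding sequence and a bGH polyadenylation signal, so transfected mammalian cells can be enriched with puromycin. The element linking Cas9 to PuroR is not annotated in the feature tables.

A single AAV2 ITR, an f1/M13 phage origin and small bom and rop fragments are backbone remnants. In bacteria the plasmid replicates from a high-copy ColE1/pUC origin and is selected with ampicillin.

The depositor and repository sequences (about 9.2 kb) differ by only a few bases and carry essentially identical annotations, although only the depositor record labels the D10A-bearing N-terminal segment explicitly.

Because a nickase cuts only one strand, this guide is meant to be used with its partner nickase plasmid, pDEAF1.2.1-gDNA. Together they create offset nicks at the DEAF1 locus. The depositor also specifies co-use with the donor plasmid pDEAF1-donor, which points to donor-templated editing of the endogenous gene, though the record does not describe the intended modification.
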