Addgene plasmid #113799: pDEAF1.2.2-gDNA
Purpose: CRISPR plasmid for expression of Cas9 nicakse (D10A) and gRNA targeting human transcription factor DEAF1
Depositing lab: Kevin White. Depositing organization: University of Chicago.
Backbone
  Vector backbone: pX462
  Backbone manufacturer: Zhang lab (Addgene plasmid ID: 62987)
  Vector type: Mammalian Expression, CRISPR
Growth in bacteria
  Bacterial resistance: Ampicillin, 100 μg/mL
  Growth temperature: 37°C
  Growth strain: DH5alpha
  Copy number: High Copy
Gene/Insert
  Gene/Insert name: DEAF1
  gRNA/shRNA sequence: GAGGCTCCATCGGCCGCCCT GGG
  Species: H. sapiens (human)
  Entrez Gene: DEAF1 (a.k.a. MRD24, NUDR, SPN, ZMYND5)
  Cloning method: Restriction Enzyme; 5′ cloning site BbsI (destroyed during cloning); 3′ cloning site BbsI (destroyed during cloning)
  Sequencing primers: 5′ hU6-F (5'-GAGGGCCTATTTCCCATGATT-3')
Terms and licenses: Academic/Nonprofit Terms; Industry Terms: Not Available to Industry
Depositor comments: gRNA sequence listed includes 20 nucleotide target sequence, followed by the uncloned PAM sequence. The PAM sequence is not present in the plasmid. This is a nickase guide and must be used with the additional nickase plasmid pDEAF1.2.1-gDNA and donor plasmid pDEAF1-donor.
How to cite: pDEAF1.2.2-gDNA was a gift from Kevin White (Addgene plasmid # 113799 ; http://n2t.net/addgene:113799 ; RRID:Addgene_113799)
